>Addgene plasmid #18332 | T4 Lysozyme S44T WT* | addgene partial sequence | sequence record 24120 | 3primeUP
CTANGGAAAAAGCCCGCTCATTAGGCGGGCTCAGATCTGCTCATGTTTGACAGCTTATCATCGATAAGCT
TCGGCAATAAATTCTTGATATGTTTTCATATGTTTCCTTTAAATATTTTAATTAGTAATTGTCTATTCAA
GTAATTGTGAATATACTATCACAATTCCAAGAGAAAGTAAACAGCTTTATAGATTTTTATACGCGTCCCA
AGTGCCAGTTCTAAACGTTGTAATGACTCGTTTTGCGCGATTAGGTGTTTGATTATACCATCTACTTTTA
GCTAAGTTAACTGCTGCTTCATCCCAGCGTTTTTGTTGAAGCATACGTAAAGAGTTAGTAAATCCTGCCA
CACCGGTTTCTCCCATTTGGAAAACCATATTAATCAATGCAGCGCGACGAACCGCATCAAGAGAATCATA
AACCGGTTTTAATTTAGCATTTCTCAGAATTCCGCGAACAGCAGCATCAACATCCTGATTAAAGAGTTTT
TCAGCCTCATCTTTTGTAATTACACCATTAGTATTACGCCCAATAGCTTTATCTAATTCAGTTTTAGCAG
CATTAAGTGATGGACTTTTTGTAAGCAAATGACCGATGCCAATAGTGTAATAGCCTTCTGTGTCTTTATA
GATTTTAAGTCTAAGACCTTCATCTATACGTAACATTTCAAATATATTCATAATACCTCCTAAGCATCGA
TGGATCCTGTTTCCTGTGTGAAATTGTTATCCGCTCACAATTCCACACATTATACGAGCCGATGATTAAT
TGTCAACAGGGGGATGGGGAGTAAGCTGATCCTGTTTCCTGTGTGAAATTGTTATCCGCTCACAATTCCA
CACATTATACGAGCCGATGATTAATTGTCAACAGGGGGATGGGGAGTAAGCTCATCGATGGATCGATCCC
GGNTTCCTGNGNGAAANTGNTATCCGCTCNCAATTCCNCNCNTTANNCGAGCCGGAAGCNNAAAGNGNAA
AGCCCGGGGGGGCCNAAGGAGGGGGCNAACNTNCNTTNANTGNGNTGGGCNCCCGGNCCGCNTTCCNNCN
GGGAAANCNGGNCGGGCCNGGANNCCNNCNAAGGGGGCAAAACCNTTCGGGNNNGGGNNGGANNNCNCC
