[The description below was written by a language model from this plasmid's Addgene catalogue record.]
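Description:
T4 Lysozyme S44T WT* is a bacterial expression plasmid built on the pHS1403 backbone (about 5 kb without insert) that carries a mutant form of the bacteriophage T4 lysozyme gene (gene e). It is a high-copy plasmid propagated in E. coli and selected with ampicillin. No feature table is provided, so the origin of replication, the promoter driving expression, and any other regulatory elements on the backbone are not stated in the record.

The insert is roughly 600 bp and was placed between BamHI and HindIII sites, both of which remain intact, so the fragment can be excised or exchanged. According to the depositor's notes, the BamHI site lies 27 bp from the start codon and the HindIII site 115 bp beyond the stop codon, meaning the cloned fragment includes short flanking untranslated regions around the coding sequence. The encoded protein carries a serine-to-threonine substitution at position 44, made in the "WT*" background. The record does not define WT*, though in the T4 lysozyme literature this label conventionally refers to the cysteine-free pseudo-wild-type protein used as a reference for mutational studies. No fusion tags or reporters are listed.

The record does not state an explicit purpose. A single-residue variant in an expression vector of this kind is consistent with producing recombinant lysozyme in bacteria for comparing the structure, stability or folding of point mutants against the parent protein. Distribution is limited to academic and nonprofit users.
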