Addgene plasmid #18332: T4 Lysozyme S44T WT*
Depositing lab: Brian Matthews. Depositing organization: University of Oregon.
Backbone
  Vector backbone: pHS1403
  Backbone size w/o insert (bp): 5000
  Vector type: Bacterial Expression
Growth in bacteria
  Bacterial resistance: Ampicillin, 100 μg/mL
  Growth temperature: 37°C
  Growth strain: DH5alpha
  Copy number: High Copy
Gene/Insert
  Gene/Insert name: T4 Lysozyme (alt name: AS44T)
  Species: Bacteriophage T4
  Insert size (bp): 600
  Mutation: S44T WT*
  GenBank ID: NP_049736
  Entrez Gene: e (a.k.a. T4p123)
  Cloning method: Restriction Enzyme; 5′ cloning site BamHI (not destroyed); 3′ cloning site HindIII (not destroyed)
  Sequencing primers: 5′ na; 3′ GGCGTATCACGAGGCCC
Terms and licenses: Academic/Nonprofit Terms; Industry Terms: Not Available to Industry
Depositor comments: The BamHI site is 27 bp from the ATG and the HindIII site is 115 bp from the stop.
How to cite: T4 Lysozyme S44T WT* was a gift from Brian Matthews (Addgene plasmid # 18332 ; http://n2t.net/addgene:18332 ; RRID:Addgene_18332)
